Addgene plasmid #49666: pVRa14_3200
Depositing lab: Christopher Voigt. Depositing organization: University of California, San Francisco (UCSF). Publication: Design of orthogonal genetic switches based on a crosstalk map of sigmas, anti-sigmas, and promoters. Rhodius VA, Segall-Shapiro TH, Sharon BD, Ghodasara A, Orlova E, Tabakh H, Burkhardt DH, Clancy K, Peterson TC, Gross CA, Voigt CA. Mol Syst Biol. 2013 Oct 29;9:702. doi: 10.1038/msb.2013.58. PubMed 24169405.
Backbone
  Vector backbone: pVRa
  Vector type: Bacterial Expression, Synthetic Biology
Growth in bacteria
  Bacterial resistance: Ampicillin, 100 μg/mL
  Growth temperature: 37°C
  Growth strain: DH10B
  Copy number: Low Copy
Gene/Insert
  Gene/Insert name: ECF14_3200
  Species: Mycobacterium tuberculosis H37Rv
  Mutation: Codon optimized for E.coli
  Promoter: pT7-lacO
  Tag / fusion protein: His6-PreScission (N terminal on backbone)
  Cloning method: Restriction Enzyme; 5′ cloning site NdeI (not destroyed); 3′ cloning site HindIII (not destroyed)
  Sequencing primers: 5′ CGATATAGGCGCCAGCAAC; 3′ CAGCAGCCAACTCAGCTTC
Terms and licenses: Academic/Nonprofit Terms; Industry Terms: Not Available to Industry
How to cite: pVRa14_3200 was a gift from Christopher Voigt (Addgene plasmid # 49666 ; http://n2t.net/addgene:49666 ; RRID:Addgene_49666)
