[The description below was written by a language model from this plasmid's Addgene catalogue record and pLannotate feature annotations shown in this document.]
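Description:
pVRa14_3200 is a bacterial expression plasmid built on the pVRa backbone, a pET-like vector used for synthetic biology work in E. coli. It replicates from a ColE1/pMB1-type origin accompanied by the rop gene and the bom mobility region, consistent with the low copy number recorded for it, and is selected with ampicillin through the bla (AmpR) gene. An f1 phage origin is also present. Two short tetracycline-resistance fragments in the annotation appear to be nonfunctional remnants of a pBR322-derived ancestor.

The insert, ECF14_3200, encodes an extracytoplasmic function (ECF) sigma factor from Mycobacterium tuberculosis H37Rv, codon optimized for E. coli. The feature annotation matches it to SigE. It sits between retained NdeI and HindIII sites, downstream of a T7 promoter with an adjacent lac operator and the phage T7 gene 10 ribosome binding site, and is followed by a T7 terminator. The plasmid carries its own lacI gene and promoter, so transcription depends on T7 RNA polymerase and is repressed until relieved by IPTG. The catalogue lists an N-terminal His6-PreScission tag supplied by the backbone. The small tag fragment annotated just upstream of the coding region probably reflects this His stretch, while the His and gene 10-derived fragments annotated downstream of the insert look like leftover vector sequence, though the record does not say whether they are translated.

The associated publication mapped crosstalk among sigma factors, anti-sigma factors and their promoters to build orthogonal genetic switches. This plasmid likely serves as the inducible source of one sigma factor in that collection.
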