Features (pLannotate 1.2.2; 20 found; start..end, strand, type, name):
      1..771     +  CDS            sigE (sequence withheld): SIGE_MYCTE - Experimental evidence at protein level: Swiss-Prot protein existence level 1. Sigma factors are initiation factors that promote the attachment of RNA polymerase to specific initiation sites and are then released. Extracytoplasmic function (ECF) sigma factors are held in an inactive form by an anti-sigma factor until released. Responds to surface stress (H(2)O(2)) (By similarity). From Mycobacterium tuberculosis (strain ATCC 35801 / TMC 107 / Erdman).
    802..819     +  CDS            9xHis (fragment): 9xHis affinity tag
    829..878     +  CDS            SET1 (fragment): solubility-enhancement tag derived from T7 phage gene 10B
    886..933     +  terminator     T7 terminator: transcription terminator for bacteriophage T7 RNA polymerase
    970..1425    +  rep_origin     f1 ori (sequence partly withheld): f1 bacteriophage origin of replication; arrow indicates direction of (+) strand synthesis
   1452..1556    +  promoter       AmpR promoter: bla
   1557..2417    +  CDS            AmpR: β-lactamase; bla; confers resistance to ampicillin, carbenicillin, and related antibiotics
   2588..3176    +  rep_origin     ori: high-copy-number ColE1/pMB1/pBR322/pUC origin of replication
   3362..3504    -  misc_feature   bom: basis of mobility region from pBR322
   3606..3797    -  CDS            rop: Rop protein, which maintains plasmids at low copy number; rop
   3814..4194    +  CDS            YPB1_ECOLX: Protein predicted: Swiss-Prot protein existence level 4. From Escherichia coli.
   4266..4557    -  CDS            TcR (fragment): tetracycline efflux protein; tet; confers resistance to tetracycline
   4572..4593    -  protein_bind   CAP binding site: CAP binding activates transcription in the presence of cAMP. E. coli catabolite activator protein
   4606..5688    -  CDS            lacI: lac repressor; lacI; The lac repressor binds to the lac operator to inhibit transcription in E. coli. This inhibition can be relieved by adding lactose or isopropyl-β-D-thiogalactopyranoside (IPTG).
   5689..5766    -  promoter       lacI promoter: lacI
   5774..6053    -  CDS            TcR (fragment): tetracycline efflux protein; tet; confers resistance to tetracycline
   6075..6093    +  promoter       T7 promoter: promoter for bacteriophage T7 RNA polymerase
   6094..6118    +  protein_bind   lac operator: The lac repressor binds to the lac operator to inhibit transcription in E. coli. This inhibition can be relieved by adding lactose or isopropyl-β-D-thiogalactopyranoside (IPTG). lac repressor encoded by lacI
   6133..6155    +  RBS            RBS: efficient ribosome binding site from bacteriophage T7 gene 10 (Olins and Rangwala, 1989)
   6174..6190    +  CDS            capTEV™ (fragment): composite tag for in vivo biotinylation, TEV protease cleavage, and 6xHis tagging
>Addgene plasmid #49666 | pVRa14_3200 | depositor full sequence | sequence record 74439 | pVRa14_3200 sequence 6227 bps
[771 nt withheld, positions 1-771]
TAAGGATCCAAGCTTGCGGCCGCACTCGAGCACCACCACCACCACCACTGAGATCCGGCTGCTAACAAAG
CCCGAAAGGAAGCTGAGTTGGCTGCTGCCACCGCTGAGCAATAACTAGCATAACCCCTTGGGGCCTCTAA
ACGGGTCTTGAGGGGTTTTTTGCTGAAAGGAGGAACTATATCCGGATTGGCGAATGGG
[124 nt withheld, positions 970-1093]
C
[91 nt withheld, positions 1095-1185]
A
[49 nt withheld, positions 1187-1235]
CCTTTGACGTTGGAGTCCACGTTCTTT
[37 nt withheld, positions 1263-1299]
ACCCTATCTCGGTCTATTCTTTTGATTTATAAGGGATTTTGCCGATTTCGGCCTATTGGTTAAAAAATGA
GCTGATTTAACAAAAATTTAACGCGAATTTTAACAAAATATTAACGTTTACAATTTCAGGTGGCACTTTT
CGGGGAAATGTGCGCGGAACCCCTATTTGTTTATTTTTCTAAATACATTCAAATATGTATCCGCTCATGA
GACAATAACCCTGATAAATGCTTCAATAATATTGAAAAAGGAAGAGTATGAGTATTCAACATTTCCGTGT
CGCCCTTATTCCCTTTTTTGCGGCATTTTGCCTTCCTGTTTTTGCTCACCCAGAAACGCTGGTGAAAGTA
AAAGATGCTGAAGATCAGTTGGGTGCACGAGTGGGTTACATCGAACTGGATCTCAACAGCGGTAAGATCC
TTGAGAGTTTTCGCCCCGAAGAACGTTTTCCAATGATGAGCACTTTTAAAGTTCTGCTATGTGGCGCGGT
ATTATCCCGTATTGACGCCGGGCAAGAGCAACTCGGTCGCCGCATACACTATTCTCAGAATGACTTGGTT
GAGTACTCACCAGTCACAGAAAAGCATCTTACGGATGGCATGACAGTAAGAGAATTATGCAGTGCTGCCA
TAACCATGAGTGATAACACTGCGGCCAACTTACTTCTGACAACGATCGGAGGACCGAAGGAGCTAACCGC
TTTTTTGCACAACATGGGGGATCATGTAACTCGCCTTGATCGTTGGGAACCGGAGCTGAATGAAGCCATA
CCAAACGACGAGCGTGACACCACGATGCCTGCAGCAATGGCAACAACGTTGCGCAAACTATTAACTGGCG
AACTACTTACTCTAGCTTCCCGGCAACAATTAATAGACTGGATGGAGGCGGATAAAGTTGCAGGACCACT
TCTGCGCTCGGCCCTTCCGGCTGGCTGGTTTATTGCTGATAAATCTGGAGCCGGTGAGCGTGGGTCTCGC
GGTATCATTGCAGCACTGGGGCCAGATGGTAAGCCCTCCCGTATCGTAGTTATCTACACGACGGGGAGTC
AGGCAACTATGGATGAACGAAATAGACAGATCGCTGAGATAGGTGCCTCACTGATTAAGCATTGGTAACT
GTCAGACCAAGTTTACTCATATATACTTTAGATTGATTTAAAACTTCATTTTTAATTTAAAAGGATCTAG
GTGAAGATCCTTTTTGATAATCTCATGACCAAAATCCCTTAACGTGAGTTTTCGTTCCACTGAGCGTCAG
ACCCCGTAGAAAAGATCAAAGGATCTTCTTGAGATCCTTTTTTTCTGCGCGTAATCTGCTGCTTGCAAAC
AAAAAAACCACCGCTACCAGCGGTGGTTTGTTTGCCGGATCAAGAGCTACCAACTCTTTTTCCGAAGGTA
ACTGGCTTCAGCAGAGCGCAGATACCAAATACTGTCCTTCTAGTGTAGCCGTAGTTAGGCCACCACTTCA
AGAACTCTGTAGCACCGCCTACATACCTCGCTCTGCTAATCCTGTTACCAGTGGCTGCTGCCAGTGGCGA
TAAGTCGTGTCTTACCGGGTTGGACTCAAGACGATAGTTACCGGATAAGGCGCAGCGGTCGGGCTGAACG
GGGGGTTCGTGCACACAGCCCAGCTTGGAGCGAACGACCTACACCGAACTGAGATACCTACAGCGTGAGC
TATGAGAAAGCGCCACGCTTCCCGAAGGGAGAAAGGCGGACAGGTATCCGGTAAGCGGCAGGGTCGGAAC
AGGAGAGCGCACGAGGGAGCTTCCAGGGGGAAACGCCTGGTATCTTTATAGTCCTGTCGGGTTTCGCCAC
CTCTGACTTGAGCGTCGATTTTTGTGATGCTCGTCAGGGGGGCGGAGCCTATGGAAAAACGCCAGCAACG
CGGCCTTTTTACGGTTCCTGGCCTTTTGCTGGCCTTTTGCTCACATGTTCTTTCCTGCGTTATCCCCTGA
TTCTGTGGATAACCGTATTACCGCCTTTGAGTGAGCTGATACCGCTCGCCGCAGCCGAACGACCGAGCGC
AGCGAGTCAGTGAGCGAGGAAGCGGAAGAGCGCCTGATGCGGTATTTTCTCCTTACGCATCTGTGCGGTA
TTTCACACCGCATATATGGTGCACTCTCAGTACAATCTGCTCTGATGCCGCATAGTTAAGCCAGTATACA
CTCCGCTATCGCTACGTGACTGGGTCATGGCTGCGCCCCGACACCCGCCAACACCCGCTGACGCGCCCTG
ACGGGCTTGTCTGCTCCCGGCATCCGCTTACAGACAAGCTGTGACCGTCTCCGGGAGCTGCATGTGTCAG
AGGTTTTCACCGTCATCACCGAAACGCGCGAGGCAGCTGCGGTAAAGCTCATCAGCGTGGTCGTGAAGCG
ATTCACAGATGTCTGCCTGTTCATCCGCGTCCAGCTCGTTGAGTTTCTCCAGAAGCGTTAATGTCTGGCT
TCTGATAAAGCGGGCCATGTTAAGGGCGGTTTTTTCCTGTTTGGTCACTGATGCCTCCGTGTAAGGGGGA
TTTCTGTTCATGGGGGTAATGATACCGATGAAACGAGAGAGGATGCTCACGATACGGGTTACTGATGATG
AACATGCCCGGTTACTGGAACGTTGTGAGGGTAAACAACTGGCGGTATGGATGCGGCGGGACCAGAGAAA
AATCACTCAGGGTCAATGCCAGCGCTTCGTTAATACAGATGTAGGTGTTCCACAGGGTAGCCAGCAGCAT
CCTGCGATGCAGATCCGGAACATAATGGTGCAGGGCGCTGACTTCCGCGTTTCCAGACTTTACGAAACAC
GGAAACCGAAGACCATTCATGTTGTTGCTCAGGTCGCAGACGTTTTGCAGCAGCAGTCGCTTCACGTTCG
CTCGCGTATCGGTGATTCATTCTGCTAACCAGTAAGGCAACCCCGCCAGCCTAGCCGGGTCCTCAACGAC
AGGAGCACGATCATGCGCACCCGTGGGGCCGCCATGCCGGCGATAATGGCCTGCTTCTCGCCGAAACGTT
TGGTGGCGGGACCAGTGACGAAGGCTTGAGCGAGGGCGTGCAAGATTCCGAATACCGCAAGCGACAGGCC
GATCATCGTCGCGCTCCAGCGAAAGCGGTCCTCGCCGAAAATGACCCAGAGCGCTGCCGGCACCTGTCCT
ACGAGTTGCATGATAAAGAAGACAGTCATAAGTGCGGCGACGATAGTCATGCCCCGCGCCCACCGGAAGG
AGCTGACTGGGTTGAAGGCTCTCAAGGGCATCGGTCGAGATCCCGGTGCCTAATGAGTGAGCTAACTTAC
ATTAATTGCGTTGCGCTCACTGCCCGCTTTCCAGTCGGGAAACCTGTCGTGCCAGCTGCATTAATGAATC
GGCCAACGCGCGGGGAGAGGCGGTTTGCGTATTGGGCGCCAGGGTGGTTTTTCTTTTCACCAGTGAGACG
GGCAACAGCTGATTGCCCTTCACCGCCTGGCCCTGAGAGAGTTGCAGCAAGCGGTCCACGCTGGTTTGCC
CCAGCAGGCGAAAATCCTGTTTGATGGTGGTTAACGGCGGGATATAACATGAGCTGTCTTCGGTATCGTC
GTATCCCACTACCGAGATATCCGCACCAACGCGCAGCCCGGACTCGGTAATGGCGCGCATTGCGCCCAGC
GCCATCTGATCGTTGGCAACCAGCATCGCAGTGGGAACGATGCCCTCATTCAGCATTTGCATGGTTTGTT
GAAAACCGGACATGGCACTCCAGTCGCCTTCCCGTTCCGCTATCGGCTGAATTTGATTGCGAGTGAGATA
TTTATGCCAGCCAGCCAGACGCAGACGCGCCGAGACAGAACTTAATGGGCCCGCTAACAGCGCGATTTGC
TGGTGACCCAATGCGACCAGATGCTCCACGCCCAGTCGCGTACCGTCTTCATGGGAGAAAATAATACTGT
TGATGGGTGTCTGGTCAGAGACATCAAGAAATAACGCCGGAACATTAGTGCAGGCAGCTTCCACAGCAAT
GGCATCCTGGTCATCCAGCGGATAGTTAATGATCAGCCCACTGACGCGTTGCGCGAGAAGATTGTGCACC
GCCGCTTTACAGGCTTCGACGCCGCTTCGTTCTACCATCGACACCACCACGCTGGCACCCAGTTGATCGG
CGCGAGATTTAATCGCCGCGACAATTTGCGACGGCGCGTGCAGGGCCAGACTGGAGGTGGCAACGCCAAT
CAGCAACGACTGTTTGCCCGCCAGTTGTTGTGCCACGCGGTTGGGAATGTAATTCAGCTCCGCCATCGCC
GCTTCCACTTTTTCCCGCGTTTTCGCAGAAACGTGGCTGGCCTGGTTCACCACGCGGGAAACGGTCTGAT
AAGAGACACCGGCATACTCTGCGACATCGTATAACGTTACTGGTTTCACATTCACCACCCTGAATTGACT
CTCTTCCGGGCGCTATCATGCCATACCGCGAAAGGTTTTGCGCCATTCGATGGTGTCCGGGATCTCGACG
CTCTCCCTTATGCGACTCCTGCATTAGGAAGCAGCCCAGTAGTAGGTTGAGGCCGTTGAGCACCGCCGCC
GCAAGGAATGGTGCATGCAAGGAGATGGCGCCCAACAGTCCCCCGGCCACGGGGCCTGCCACCATACCCA
CGCCGAAACAAGCGCTCATGAGCCCGAAGTGGCGAGCCCGATCTTCCCCATCGGTGATGTCGGCGATATA
GGCGCCAGCAACCGCACCTGTGGCGCCGGTGATGCCGGCCACGATGCGTCCGGCGTAGAGGATCGAGATC
TCGATCCCGCGAAATTAATACGACTCACTATAGGGGAATTGTGAGCGGATAACAATTCCCCTCTAGAAAT
AATTTTGTTTAACTTTAAGAAGGAGATATACCATGGGCAGCAGCCATCATCATCATCATCACAGCAGCGG
CCTGGAAGTTCTGTTCCAGGGGCCCCAT
