>Addgene plasmid #49666 | pVRa14_3200 | depositor partial sequence | sequence record 74010 | ECF gene
[771 nt withheld, positions 1-771]
TAA
