>Addgene plasmid #49666 | pVRa14_3200 | depositor partial sequence | sequence record 74011 | pVRa backbone
GGATCCAAGCTTGCGGCCGCACTCGAGCACCACCACCACCACCACTGAGATCCGGCTGCTAACAAAGCCC
GAAAGGAAGCTGAGTTGGCTGCTGCCACCGCTGAGCAATAACTAGCATAACCCCTTGGGGCCTCTAAACG
GGTCTTGAGGGGTTTTTTGCTGAAAGGAGGAACTATATCCGGATTGGCGAATGGG
[124 nt withheld, positions 196-319]
C
[91 nt withheld, positions 321-411]
A
[49 nt withheld, positions 413-461]
CCTTTGACGTTGGAGTCCACGTTCTTT
[37 nt withheld, positions 489-525]
ACCCTATCTCGGTCTATTCTTTTGATTTATAAGGGATTTTGCCGATTTCGGCCTATTGGTTAAAAAATGA
GCTGATTTAACAAAAATTTAACGCGAATTTTAACAAAATATTAACGTTTACAATTTCAGGTGGCACTTTT
CGGGGAAATGTGCGCGGAACCCCTATTTGTTTATTTTTCTAAATACATTCAAATATGTATCCGCTCATGA
GACAATAACCCTGATAAATGCTTCAATAATATTGAAAAAGGAAGAGTATGAGTATTCAACATTTCCGTGT
CGCCCTTATTCCCTTTTTTGCGGCATTTTGCCTTCCTGTTTTTGCTCACCCAGAAACGCTGGTGAAAGTA
AAAGATGCTGAAGATCAGTTGGGTGCACGAGTGGGTTACATCGAACTGGATCTCAACAGCGGTAAGATCC
TTGAGAGTTTTCGCCCCGAAGAACGTTTTCCAATGATGAGCACTTTTAAAGTTCTGCTATGTGGCGCGGT
ATTATCCCGTATTGACGCCGGGCAAGAGCAACTCGGTCGCCGCATACACTATTCTCAGAATGACTTGGTT
GAGTACTCACCAGTCACAGAAAAGCATCTTACGGATGGCATGACAGTAAGAGAATTATGCAGTGCTGCCA
TAACCATGAGTGATAACACTGCGGCCAACTTACTTCTGACAACGATCGGAGGACCGAAGGAGCTAACCGC
TTTTTTGCACAACATGGGGGATCATGTAACTCGCCTTGATCGTTGGGAACCGGAGCTGAATGAAGCCATA
CCAAACGACGAGCGTGACACCACGATGCCTGCAGCAATGGCAACAACGTTGCGCAAACTATTAACTGGCG
AACTACTTACTCTAGCTTCCCGGCAACAATTAATAGACTGGATGGAGGCGGATAAAGTTGCAGGACCACT
TCTGCGCTCGGCCCTTCCGGCTGGCTGGTTTATTGCTGATAAATCTGGAGCCGGTGAGCGTGGGTCTCGC
GGTATCATTGCAGCACTGGGGCCAGATGGTAAGCCCTCCCGTATCGTAGTTATCTACACGACGGGGAGTC
AGGCAACTATGGATGAACGAAATAGACAGATCGCTGAGATAGGTGCCTCACTGATTAAGCATTGGTAACT
GTCAGACCAAGTTTACTCATATATACTTTAGATTGATTTAAAACTTCATTTTTAATTTAAAAGGATCTAG
GTGAAGATCCTTTTTGATAATCTCATGACCAAAATCCCTTAACGTGAGTTTTCGTTCCACTGAGCGTCAG
ACCCCGTAGAAAAGATCAAAGGATCTTCTTGAGATCCTTTTTTTCTGCGCGTAATCTGCTGCTTGCAAAC
AAAAAAACCACCGCTACCAGCGGTGGTTTGTTTGCCGGATCAAGAGCTACCAACTCTTTTTCCGAAGGTA
ACTGGCTTCAGCAGAGCGCAGATACCAAATACTGTCCTTCTAGTGTAGCCGTAGTTAGGCCACCACTTCA
AGAACTCTGTAGCACCGCCTACATACCTCGCTCTGCTAATCCTGTTACCAGTGGCTGCTGCCAGTGGCGA
TAAGTCGTGTCTTACCGGGTTGGACTCAAGACGATAGTTACCGGATAAGGCGCAGCGGTCGGGCTGAACG
GGGGGTTCGTGCACACAGCCCAGCTTGGAGCGAACGACCTACACCGAACTGAGATACCTACAGCGTGAGC
TATGAGAAAGCGCCACGCTTCCCGAAGGGAGAAAGGCGGACAGGTATCCGGTAAGCGGCAGGGTCGGAAC
AGGAGAGCGCACGAGGGAGCTTCCAGGGGGAAACGCCTGGTATCTTTATAGTCCTGTCGGGTTTCGCCAC
CTCTGACTTGAGCGTCGATTTTTGTGATGCTCGTCAGGGGGGCGGAGCCTATGGAAAAACGCCAGCAACG
CGGCCTTTTTACGGTTCCTGGCCTTTTGCTGGCCTTTTGCTCACATGTTCTTTCCTGCGTTATCCCCTGA
TTCTGTGGATAACCGTATTACCGCCTTTGAGTGAGCTGATACCGCTCGCCGCAGCCGAACGACCGAGCGC
AGCGAGTCAGTGAGCGAGGAAGCGGAAGAGCGCCTGATGCGGTATTTTCTCCTTACGCATCTGTGCGGTA
TTTCACACCGCATATATGGTGCACTCTCAGTACAATCTGCTCTGATGCCGCATAGTTAAGCCAGTATACA
CTCCGCTATCGCTACGTGACTGGGTCATGGCTGCGCCCCGACACCCGCCAACACCCGCTGACGCGCCCTG
ACGGGCTTGTCTGCTCCCGGCATCCGCTTACAGACAAGCTGTGACCGTCTCCGGGAGCTGCATGTGTCAG
AGGTTTTCACCGTCATCACCGAAACGCGCGAGGCAGCTGCGGTAAAGCTCATCAGCGTGGTCGTGAAGCG
ATTCACAGATGTCTGCCTGTTCATCCGCGTCCAGCTCGTTGAGTTTCTCCAGAAGCGTTAATGTCTGGCT
TCTGATAAAGCGGGCCATGTTAAGGGCGGTTTTTTCCTGTTTGGTCACTGATGCCTCCGTGTAAGGGGGA
TTTCTGTTCATGGGGGTAATGATACCGATGAAACGAGAGAGGATGCTCACGATACGGGTTACTGATGATG
AACATGCCCGGTTACTGGAACGTTGTGAGGGTAAACAACTGGCGGTATGGATGCGGCGGGACCAGAGAAA
AATCACTCAGGGTCAATGCCAGCGCTTCGTTAATACAGATGTAGGTGTTCCACAGGGTAGCCAGCAGCAT
CCTGCGATGCAGATCCGGAACATAATGGTGCAGGGCGCTGACTTCCGCGTTTCCAGACTTTACGAAACAC
GGAAACCGAAGACCATTCATGTTGTTGCTCAGGTCGCAGACGTTTTGCAGCAGCAGTCGCTTCACGTTCG
CTCGCGTATCGGTGATTCATTCTGCTAACCAGTAAGGCAACCCCGCCAGCCTAGCCGGGTCCTCAACGAC
AGGAGCACGATCATGCGCACCCGTGGGGCCGCCATGCCGGCGATAATGGCCTGCTTCTCGCCGAAACGTT
TGGTGGCGGGACCAGTGACGAAGGCTTGAGCGAGGGCGTGCAAGATTCCGAATACCGCAAGCGACAGGCC
GATCATCGTCGCGCTCCAGCGAAAGCGGTCCTCGCCGAAAATGACCCAGAGCGCTGCCGGCACCTGTCCT
ACGAGTTGCATGATAAAGAAGACAGTCATAAGTGCGGCGACGATAGTCATGCCCCGCGCCCACCGGAAGG
AGCTGACTGGGTTGAAGGCTCTCAAGGGCATCGGTCGAGATCCCGGTGCCTAATGAGTGAGCTAACTTAC
ATTAATTGCGTTGCGCTCACTGCCCGCTTTCCAGTCGGGAAACCTGTCGTGCCAGCTGCATTAATGAATC
GGCCAACGCGCGGGGAGAGGCGGTTTGCGTATTGGGCGCCAGGGTGGTTTTTCTTTTCACCAGTGAGACG
GGCAACAGCTGATTGCCCTTCACCGCCTGGCCCTGAGAGAGTTGCAGCAAGCGGTCCACGCTGGTTTGCC
CCAGCAGGCGAAAATCCTGTTTGATGGTGGTTAACGGCGGGATATAACATGAGCTGTCTTCGGTATCGTC
GTATCCCACTACCGAGATATCCGCACCAACGCGCAGCCCGGACTCGGTAATGGCGCGCATTGCGCCCAGC
GCCATCTGATCGTTGGCAACCAGCATCGCAGTGGGAACGATGCCCTCATTCAGCATTTGCATGGTTTGTT
GAAAACCGGACATGGCACTCCAGTCGCCTTCCCGTTCCGCTATCGGCTGAATTTGATTGCGAGTGAGATA
TTTATGCCAGCCAGCCAGACGCAGACGCGCCGAGACAGAACTTAATGGGCCCGCTAACAGCGCGATTTGC
TGGTGACCCAATGCGACCAGATGCTCCACGCCCAGTCGCGTACCGTCTTCATGGGAGAAAATAATACTGT
TGATGGGTGTCTGGTCAGAGACATCAAGAAATAACGCCGGAACATTAGTGCAGGCAGCTTCCACAGCAAT
GGCATCCTGGTCATCCAGCGGATAGTTAATGATCAGCCCACTGACGCGTTGCGCGAGAAGATTGTGCACC
GCCGCTTTACAGGCTTCGACGCCGCTTCGTTCTACCATCGACACCACCACGCTGGCACCCAGTTGATCGG
CGCGAGATTTAATCGCCGCGACAATTTGCGACGGCGCGTGCAGGGCCAGACTGGAGGTGGCAACGCCAAT
CAGCAACGACTGTTTGCCCGCCAGTTGTTGTGCCACGCGGTTGGGAATGTAATTCAGCTCCGCCATCGCC
GCTTCCACTTTTTCCCGCGTTTTCGCAGAAACGTGGCTGGCCTGGTTCACCACGCGGGAAACGGTCTGAT
AAGAGACACCGGCATACTCTGCGACATCGTATAACGTTACTGGTTTCACATTCACCACCCTGAATTGACT
CTCTTCCGGGCGCTATCATGCCATACCGCGAAAGGTTTTGCGCCATTCGATGGTGTCCGGGATCTCGACG
CTCTCCCTTATGCGACTCCTGCATTAGGAAGCAGCCCAGTAGTAGGTTGAGGCCGTTGAGCACCGCCGCC
GCAAGGAATGGTGCATGCAAGGAGATGGCGCCCAACAGTCCCCCGGCCACGGGGCCTGCCACCATACCCA
CGCCGAAACAAGCGCTCATGAGCCCGAAGTGGCGAGCCCGATCTTCCCCATCGGTGATGTCGGCGATATA
GGCGCCAGCAACCGCACCTGTGGCGCCGGTGATGCCGGCCACGATGCGTCCGGCGTAGAGGATCGAGATC
TCGATCCCGCGAAATTAATACGACTCACTATAGGGGAATTGTGAGCGGATAACAATTCCCCTCTAGAAAT
AATTTTGTTTAACTTTAAGAAGGAGATATACCATGGGCAGCAGCCATCATCATCATCATCACAGCAGCGG
CCTGGAAGTTCTGTTCCAGGGGCCCCAT
