>Addgene plasmid #49666 | pVRa14_3200 | addgene partial sequence | sequence record 77139 | pBRrevBam 5'-GGTGATGTCGGCGATATAGG-3'
CGGTGATGCCGGCCACGATGCGTCCGGCGTAGAGGATCGAGATCTCGATCCCGCGAAATTAATACGACTC
ACTATAGGGGAATTGTGAGCGGATAACAATTCCCCTCTAGAAATAATTTTGTTTAACTTTAAGAAGGAGA
TATACCATGGGCAGCAGCCATCATCATCATCATCACAGCAGCGGCCTGGAAGTTCTGTTCCAGGGGCCCC
AT
[734 nt withheld, positions 213-946]
